>Addgene plasmid #183073 | pCJH026_proD_Cas12c-multiplexing_CAM | addgene full sequence | sequence record 358157 | Addgene NGS Result
ACCTGAAATCTGAAAAGCAGGATTCAGGTTGGGTTTGAGGTCCCAATTCTTGTTGAAATACCACCCGTGC
ATTTCTGGATCAATGATCCGTACCTCAATGTCCGGGCGCGCAGCTAGAGCGACCTGAAATCTGAAAAGCA
GGATTCAGGTTGGGTTTGAGGGCGAGTAGCGAAGACGTAGCAGGATTCACTCGGTACCAAATTCCAGAAA
AGAGGCCTCCCGAAAGGGGGGCCTTTTTTCGTTTTGGTCCGCTGAGCAGTTACAGAGATGTTACGAACCA
CTAGTGCACTGCAGTACACCTTTGGTCGAAAAAAAAAGCCCGCACTGTCAGGTGCGGGCTTTTTTCTGTG
TTTCCACCAATAAAAAACGCCCGGCGGCAACCGAGCGTTCTGAACAAATCCAGATGGAGTTCTGAGGTCA
TTACTGGATCTATCAACAGGAGTCCAAGCGAGCTCGATATCAAATTACGCCCCGCCCTGCCACTCATCGC
AGTACTGTTGTAATTCATTAAGCATTCTGCCGACATGGAAGCCATCACAAACGGCATGATGAACCTGAAT
CGCCAGCGGCATCAGCACCTTGTCGCCTTGCGTATAATATTTGCCCATGGTGAAAACGGGGGCGAAGAAG
TTGTCCATATTGGCCACGTTTAAATCAAAACTGGTGAAACTCACCCAGGGATTGGCTGAAACGAAAAACA
TATTCTCAATAAACCCTTTAGGGAAATAGGCCAGGTTTTCACCGTAACACGCCACATCTTGCGAATATAT
GTGTAGAAACTGCCGGAAATCGTCGTGGTATTCACTCCAGAGCGATGAAAACGTTTCAGTTTGCTCATGG
AAAACGGTGTAACAAGGGTGAACACTATCCCATATCACCAGCTCACCGTCTTTCATTGCCATACGAAATT
CCGGATGAGCATTCATCAGGCGGGCAAGAATGTGAATAAAGGCCGGATAAAACTTGTGCTTATTTTTCTT
TACGGTCTTTAAAAAGGCCGTAATATCCAGCTGAACGGTCTGGTTATAGGTACATTGAGCAACTGACTGA
AATGCCTCAAAATGTTCTTTACGATGCCATTGGGATATATCAACGGTGGTATATCCAGTGATTTTTTTCT
CCATTTTAGCTTCCTTAGCTCCTGAAAATCTCGATAACTCAAAAAATACGCCCGGTAGTGATCTTATTTC
ATTATGGTGAAAGTTGGAACCTCTTACGTGCCCGATCAAGCGCTAGCGGAGTGTATACTGGCTTACTATG
TTGGCACTGATGAGGGTGTCAGTGAAGTGCTTCATGTGGCAGGAGAAAAAAGGCTGCACCGGTGCGTCAG
CAGAATATGTGATACAGGATATATTCCGCTTCCTCGCTCACTGACTCGCTACGCTCGGTCGTTCGACTGC
GGCGAGCGGAAATGGCTTACGAACGGGGCGGAGATTTCCTGGAAGATGCCAGGAAGATACTTAACAGGGA
AGTGAGAGGGCCGCGGCAAAGCCGTTTTTCCATAGGCTCCGCCCCCCTGACAAGCATCACGAAATCTGAC
GCTCAAATCAGTGGTGGCGAAACCCGACAGGACTATAAAGATACCAGGCGTTTCCCCCTGGCGGCTCCCT
CGTGCGCTCTCCTGTTCCTGCCTTTCGGTTTACCGGTGTCATTCCGCTGTTATGGCCGCGTTTGTCTCAT
TCCACGCCTGACACTCAGTTCCGGGTAGGCAGTTCGCTCCAAGCTGGACTGTATGCACGAACCCCCCGTT
CAGTCCGACCGCTGCGCCTTATCCGGTAACTATCGTCTTGAGTCCAACCCGGAAAGACATGCAAAAGCAC
CACTGGCAGCAGCCACTGGTAATTGATTTAGAGGAGTTAGTCTTGAAGTCATGCGCCGGTTAAGGCTAAA
CTGAAAGGACAAGTTTTGGTGACTGCGCTCCTCCAAGCCAGTTACCTCGGTTCAAAGAGTTGGTAGCTCA
GAGAACCTTCGAAAAACCGCCCTGCAAGGCGGTTTTTTCGTTTTCAGAGCAAGAGATTACGCGCAGACCA
AAACGATCTCAAGAAGATCATCTTATTAATCAGATAAAATATTTCTAGATTTCAGTGCAATTTATCTCTT
CAAATGTAGCACCTGAAGTCAGCCCCATACGATATAAGTTGTTTCAGCCAAAAAACTTAAGACCGCCGGT
CTTGTCCACTACCTTGCAGTAATGCGGTGGACAGGATCGGCGGTTTTCTTTTCTCTTCTCAACCCTGAAT
TCGCATCTAGACTGAACTGGCCGATAATTGCAGACGAACGCACAGCTAACACCACGTCGTCCCTATCTGC
TGCCCTAGGTCTATGAGTGGTTGCTGGATAACTTTACGGGCATGCATAAGGCTCGTATAATATATTCAGG
ATACCACCCGTGCATTTCTGGATCAATGATCCGTACCTCAATGTCCGGGCGCGCAGCTAGAGCG
Features (pLannotate 1.2.2; 6 found; start..end, strand, type, name):
    360..394     -  terminator     lambda t0 terminator: minimal transcription terminator from phage lambda (Scholtissek and Grosse, 1987)
    468..1124    -  CDS            cat: CAT_ECOLX - Experimental evidence at protein level: Swiss-Prot protein existence level 1. This enzyme is an effector of chloramphenicol resistance in bacteria. From Escherichia coli. This protein is used as a marker in many commonly used cloning vectors, such as pACYC184.
   1125..1222    -  promoter       cat promoter: promoter of the E. coli cat gene encoding chloramphenicol acetyltransferase
   1229..1255    +  misc_feature   bom (fragment): basis of mobility region from pBR322
   1354..1409    -  rep_origin     RSF ori (fragment): Plasmids containing the RSF 1030 origin of replication can be propagated in E. coli cells that contain additional plasmids with compatible origins.
   1497..2042    -  rep_origin     p15A ori: Plasmids containing the medium-copy-number p15A origin of replication can be propagated in E. coli cells that contain a second plasmid with the ColE1 origin.
