[The description below was written by a language model from this plasmid's Addgene catalogue record and pLannotate feature annotations shown in this document.]
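Description:
pCJH026_proD_Cas12c-multiplexing_CAM is a small (about 2.4 kb) bacterial expression plasmid built for CRISPR-Cas12c experiments in E. coli. It replicates from a p15A origin, listed as low copy, which is compatible with ColE1-type plasmids and so allows it to be maintained alongside other plasmids in the same cell. Selection is by chloramphenicol, conferred by the cat (chloramphenicol acetyltransferase) gene driven by its native promoter and followed by a lambda t0 terminator. The automated annotation also picks up short fragments resembling a pBR322 bom region and an RSF origin. These are partial matches near the p15A origin and probably do not represent functional elements.

The payload is a synthetic cassette that encodes two Cas12c single-guide RNAs, one targeting GFP and one targeting RFP, on a single transcript. The plasmid name suggests that transcription is driven by the proD promoter, an insulated constitutive bacterial promoter. However, neither the promoter nor the guide array appears in the feature table, which covers only the backbone elements, so the exact layout of the cassette cannot be confirmed from the record. No Cas12c coding sequence is annotated or described, so the nuclease would presumably have to come from a separate source.

The stated purpose is to test multiplexed repression: whether two guides delivered in one transcript can silence both fluorescent reporters at once. This fits the associated work describing Cas12c as a naturally DNase-free enzyme that silences gene expression.
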