Addgene plasmid #183073: pCJH026_proD_Cas12c-multiplexing_CAM
Purpose: Plasmid expressing a Cas12c sgRNA targeting GFP and another sgRNA targeting RFP in one transcript for testing multiplexed repression
Depositing lab: Jennifer Doudna. Depositing organization: University of California, Berkeley. Publication: A naturally DNase-free CRISPR-Cas12c enzyme silences gene expression. Huang CJ, Adler BA, Doudna JA. Mol Cell. 2022 Jun 2;82(11):2148-2160.e4. doi: 10.1016/j.molcel.2022.04.020. PubMed 35659325.
Backbone
  Vector backbone: p15A ori
  Total vector size (bp): 2443
  Vector type: Bacterial Expression, CRISPR
Growth in bacteria
  Bacterial resistance: Chloramphenicol, 25 μg/mL
  Growth temperature: 37°C
  Growth strain: DH5alpha
  Copy number: Low Copy
Gene/Insert
  Gene/Insert name: Expressing two Cas12c sgRNAs (targeting GFP or RFP) in one transcript
  Species: Synthetic
Terms and licenses: Academic/Nonprofit Terms; Industry Terms: Not Available to Industry
How to cite: pCJH026_proD_Cas12c-multiplexing_CAM was a gift from Jennifer Doudna (Addgene plasmid # 183073 ; http://n2t.net/addgene:183073 ; RRID:Addgene_183073)
